>Addgene plasmid #44477 | pCFJ1002 | depositor full sequence | sequence record 60695 | pCFJ1002 sequence 8389 bps
GCACCGTACGTCTCGAGGAATTCTATCAGGTGTACAAGTATGAAATGTCGTTTCGAACATATAGATGTCT
CGCAAACGTAAATATTTATCGATTGTCATAAAACTTTGACCTTGTGAAGTGTCAACCTTGACTGTCGAAC
CACCATAGTTTGGCGCGAATTGAGCGTCATAATTGTTTACTCTCAGTGCAGTCAACATGTCGAGTTTCGT
GCCGAATAAAGAGCAAACGCGGACAGTATTAATTTTCTGTTTTCATTTGAAGAAAACAGCTGCGGCCGGA
TCCAGGAAACAGCTATGACCATGATTACGCCAAGCTATCAACTTTGTATAGAAAAGTTGAACGAGAAACG
TAAAATGATATAAATATCAATATATTAAATTAGATTTTGCATAAAAAACAGACTACATAATACTGTAAAA
CACAACATATCCAGTCACTATGGTCGACCTGCAGACTGGCTGTGTATAAGGGAGCCTGACATTTATATTC
CCCAGAACATCAGGTTAATGGCGTTTTTGATGTCATTTTCGCGGTGGCTGAGATCAGCCACTTCTTCCCC
GATAACGGAGACCGGCACACTGGCCATATCGGTGGTCATCATGCGCCAGCTTTCATCCCCGATATGCACC
ACCGGGTAAAGTTCACGGGGGACTTTATCTGACAGCAGACGTGCACTGGCCAGGGGGATCACCATCCGTC
GCCCGGGCGTGTCAATAATATCACTCTGTACATCCACAAACAGACGATAACGGCTCTCTCTTTTATAGGT
GTAAACCTTAAACTGCATTTCACCAGCCCCTGTTCTCGTCGGCAAAAGAGCCGTTCATTTCAATAAACCG
GGCGACCTCAGCCATCCCTTCCTGATTTTCCGCTTTCCAGCGTTCGGCACGCAGACGACGGGCTTCATTC
TGCATGGTTGTGCTTACCGAACCGGAGATATTGACATCATATATGCCTTGAGCAACTGATAGCTGTCGCT
GTCAACTGTCACTGTAATACGCTGCTTCATAGCATACCTCTTTTTGACATACTTCGGGTATACATATCAG
TATATATTCTTATACCGCAAAAATCAGCGCGCAAATACGCATACTGTTATCTGGCTTTTAGTAAGCCGGA
TCCTCTAGATTACGCCCCGCCCTGCCACTCATCGCAGTACTGTTGTAATTCATTAAGCATTCTGCCGACA
TGGAAGCCATCACAAACGGCATGATGAACCTGAATCGCCAGCGGCATCAGCACCTTGTCGCCTTGCGTAT
AATATTTGCCCATGGTGAAAACGGGGGCGAAGAAGTTGTCCATATTGGCCACGTTTAAATCAAAACTGGT
GAAACTCACCCAGGGATTGGCTGAGACGAAAAACATATTCTCAATAAACCCTTTAGGGAAATAGGCCAGG
TTTTCACCGTAACACGCCACATCTTGCGAATATATGTGTAGAAACTGCCGGAAATCGTCGTGGTATTCAC
TCCAGAGCGATGAAAACGTTTCAGTTTGCTCATGGAAAACGGTGTAACAAGGGTGAACACTATCCCATAT
CACCAGCTCACCGTCTTTCATTGCCATACGGAATTCCGGATGAGCATTCATCAGGCGGGCAAGAATGTGA
ATAAAGGCCGGATAAAACTTGTGCTTATTTTTCTTTACGGTCTTTAAAAAGGCCGTAATATCCAGCTGAA
CGGTCTGGTTATAGGTACATTGAGCAACTGACTGAAATGCCTCAAAATGTTCTTTACGATGCCATTGGGA
TATATCAACGGTGGTATATCCAGTGATTTTTTTCTCCATTTTAGCTTCCTTAGCTCCTGAAAATCTCGAC
GGATCCTAACTCAAAATCCACACATTATACGAGCCGGAAGCATAAAGTGTAAAGCCTGGGGTGCCTAATG
CGGCCGCCATAGTGACTGGATATGTTGTGTTTTACAGTATTATGTAGTCTGTTTTTTATGCAAAATCTAA
TTTAATATATTGATATTTATATCATTTTACGTTTCTCGTTCAACTTTATTATACATAGTTGATAATTCAC
TGGCCGTCGTTTTACAGGCCGGATGGGCCATGGCACCATTTCTAAATTTTAGTTTAATAAAAAAATTTTA
AAATAATACGAGTTTTGAGACTAACTTTCAATAAAAACCAAAAAATTGCTTCAAAAAAGAGCTCGCGCCG
ATTTACGATAAACACAGCGCGCTACGACACTCCGAAAACCGCGCCGCACCATTACATTCTCCGCCCCACC
GCACGGTTTGCGGAAGGCGATGAAATTGCTGGGCCTAAAATTTTAACCCTTTTTTTCCCGTTTTTCAACT
GTTTTCCCGATTTTTTCGATATTTTTTTCAGGTTTTTAGTTAGAAAAGTATATAAAAATTGCATTATTTG
TAGTTTTCGCTCGTAATTTGTGATAGAAAACGGCCAATTTGCCTAGATTTGTGATTCTACCAAGTGGAAT
TTTTGGGAAAATATCAATATTCCACGATTTTTATTCAAATCATAACGTTTCGAAATTATCAGCTTAAATA
AAACTAAAATAAATAATAAAATACTAAAAACCCTGAATTTCTCGGTTCTCGGTTCAGCTTGAGTTCGTTC
TATACACGTTATCGATTTTTGTCATTTCGTTTAATCATGGGTTTTGATTCATTTTAAATATGAAATTTGA
TTTATTCCTCGTTTCGAAGTTGGTTTGTCTTGTCCGGCCGGTAAACAAATGTTATTAAAAAAAATAATAA
ATTTCGAAATTTTTCGTAATGTTCCGCAATCGTGTTTTTCCGTTTATCTCGTCTTCCCTTCCTTCAAATA
TACTATTTATTTTCTCAATTCACATATTTTCAGCCAGCCCTGCTCAACAAGTGGAATAAAAATGATTGAA
CAAGATGGATTGCACGCAGGTTCTCCGGCCGCTTGGGTGGAGAGGCTATTCGGCTATGACTGGGCACAAC
AGACAATCGGCTGCTCTGATGCCGCCGTGTTCCGGCTGTCAGCGCAGGGGCGCCCGGTTCTTTTTGTCAA
GACCGACCTGTCCGGTGCCCTGAATGAACTGCAGGACGAGGCAGCGCGGCTATCGTGGCTGGCCACGACG
GGCGTTCCTTGCGCAGCTGTGCTCGACGTTGTCACTGAAGCGGGAAGGGACTGGCTGCTATTGGGCGAAG
TGCCGGGGCAGGATCTCCTGTCATCTCACCTTGCTCCTGCCGAGAAAGTATCCATCATGGCTGATGCAAT
GCGGCGGCTGCATACGCTTGATCCGGCTACCTGCCCATTCGACCACCAAGCGAAACATCGCATCGAGCGA
GCACGTACTCGGATGGAAGCCGGTCTTGTCGATCAGGATGATCTGGACGAAGAGCATCAGGGGCTCGCAC
CAGCCGAACTGTTCGCCAGGCTCAAGGCGCGCATGCCCGACGGCGAGGATCTCGTCGTGACCCATGGCGA
TGCCTGCTTGCCGAATATCATGGTGGAAAATGGCCGCTTTTCTGGATTCATCGACTGTGGCCGGCTGGGT
GTGGCGGACCGCTATCAGGACATAGCGTTGGCTACCCGTGATATTGCTGAAGAGCTTGGCGGCGAATGGG
CTGACCGCTTCCTCGTGCTTTACGGTATCGCCGCTCCCGATTCGCAGCGCATCGCCTTCTATCGCCTTCT
TGACGAGTTCTTCTGAGTCCAATTACTCTTCAACATCCCTACATGCTCTTTCTCCCTGTGCTCCCACCCC
CTATTTTTGTTATTATCAAAAAACTTCTCTTAATTTCTTTGTTTTTTAGCTTCTTTTAAGCCACCTCTAA
CAATGAAATTGTGTAGATTCAAAAATAGAATTAATTCGTAATAAAAAGTCGAAAAAAATTGTGCTCCCTC
CCCCCATTAATAATAATTCTATCCCAAAATCTACACAATGTTCTGTGTACACTTCTTATGTTTTTTACTT
CTGATAAATTTTTTTGAAACATCATAGAAAAAACCGCACACAAAATACCTTATCATATGTTACGTTTCAG
TTTATGACCGCAATTTTTATTTCTTCGCACGTCTGGGCCTCTCATGACGTCAAATCATGCTCATCGTGAA
AAAGTTTTGGAGTATTTTTGGAATTTTTCAATCAAGTGAAAGTTTATGAAATTAATTTTCCTGCTTTTGC
TTTTTGGGGTTTCCCCTATTGTTTGTCAAGATTTCGAGGACGGCGTTTTTCTTGCTAAAATCACAAGTAT
TGATGAGCACGATGCAAGAAAGATCGGAAGAAGGTTTGGGTTTGAGGCTCAGTGGAAGGTGAGTAGAAGT
TGATAATTTGAAAGTGGAGTAGTGTCTATGGGGTTTTTGCCTTAAATGACAGAATACATTCCCAATATAC
CAAACATAACTGTTTCTCGAGGTCGACGGTATCGATAAGCTTGATCCGGATCTGCGGCTTACTCACCAGA
CCTGGCCCCATCCGATTACCACCTATTCGCTTCGATGGGACACGCACTCGCTGAGCAGCGCTTCGATTCT
TACGAAAGTGTGAAAAAATGGCTCGATGAATGGTTCGCCGCAAAAGACGATGAGTTCTACTGGCGTGGAA
TCCACAAATTGCCCGAGAGATGGGAAAAATGTGTAGCTAGCGACGGCAAATACTTTGAATAAATGATTTT
TTCTTTTTCCACAAAATTTAACGTGTTTTTTGATTTAAAAAAAACGACATTTCATACTTGTACACCTGAT
ATCTAGATACCTAGGTGAGCTCTGGTACCCCCCTGGCGTTACCCAACTTAATCGCCTTGCAGCAGAGTCG
TATTACGTAGCCCGGCCTGCAGGTCGACTCTAGAGGATCACCAAAAACGGAACGTTGAGCTGGACGGAAA
TAGTGGTAAAGTGACATGATTATAGTTTGAAGATTTCTAATTTCACAATTAGAGCAAATGTTGTTCGGTA
TTTATTTTCAACGGTATTTATACTATTTTCCACCTTTTTCTAGAACATTCGAGCTGCTTGTTGCAAAAGG
AGGGCGACTCACATTCGGTACATGGAAAAGTAGTGTACACAATAAAGAGACCCAGATACATTTTCCGTCT
GCGTCTCTTTGCACCCACCGGGAGTATTTTCAAACGAATGCATCTAGGACCTTCTAGAACATTCTGTAAG
GCTGCAGAATGCGGGTATATAAGGAAAGCGGGCTCAGAGGAAGCCAACACGCTTTGTTCTAGTGCATCTA
AAAAACTTCGAAAATCCTCATCGGATCCTATCGATTCGCGGCCGCTGTACACCCGGGTGCCCTATAGTGA
GTCGTATTGGTACCGGTAGAAAAAATATGCGCTTTGATTTCCAAAACTTAAAATTTTCGATGATTTTCAT
ATTTTTGTGGAACATCATAGTCGGATTTTTACTTGCTCTTGTAAAGATTTTCAAAATCTACATGTATCTT
GATCTGCCTGAAAATGTATGGGTAAATCGGTTTGCGCATGTTATTGCTCTTATTGGATCAATTGCTTCAT
TGTGGTTAATTTTTTTTAGCCCATTTGAAATTAAGCAAGGAAGATTTTCTGTCTCGTCAAAAACTATCCT
GCTTCTTGTTTGCAAGGGTTTGATTGGCTTGATATTTCTTGCACAGATTTTCGCCCATGTCCTTTACATT
GACCCATGCCAGAATATGCTCTTATCATTGAACTCTGCACTGTTCTCCTTGCTGCTGAATTATTATGAGT
CTCGTGGTGCGATCCATCCGTTGATGGAATTAGTTCAAACAGCTGGCCTGAGACCAACTTTGTGCGCTGC
TGTACGATTTAATTGTCTCAACTCAACTGCTCATATTGATCCAAGTGTTGAAAATCCATGAGATAAATGC
AAAATCCTTTCAAGCATTCCCTTCTTCTCTATCACTCTTCTTTCTTTTTGTCAAAAAATTCTCTCGCTAA
TTTATTTGCTTTTTTAATGTTATTATTTTATGACTTTTTATAGTCACTGAAAAGTTTGCATCTGAGTGAA
GTGAATGCTATCAAAATGTGATTCTGTCTGATGTACTTTCACAATCTCTCTTCAATTCCATTTTGAAGTG
CTTTAAACCCGAAAGGTTGAGAAAAATGCGAGCGCTCAAATATTTGTATTGTGTTCGTTGAGTGACCCAA
CAAAAAGAGGAAACTTTATTGTGCCGCCAAGAAAAAAGTCTCAAGCTGGCGTAATAGCGAAGAGGCCCGC
ACCGATCGCCCTTCCCAACAGTTGCGCAGCCTGAATGGCGAATGGCGCCTGATGCGGTATTTTCTCCTTA
CGCATCTGTGCGGTATTTCACACCGCATATGGTGCACTCTCAGTACAATCTGCTCTGATGCCGCATAGTT
AAGCCAGCCCCGACACCCGCCAACACCCGCTGACGCGCCCTGACGGGCTTGTCTGCTCCCGGCATCCGCT
TACAGACAAGCTGTGACCGTCTCCGGGAGCTGCATGTGTCAGAGGTTTTCACCGTCATCACCGAAACGCG
CGAGACGAAAGGGCCTCGTGATACGCCTATTTTTATAGGTTAATGTCATGATAATAATGGTTTCTTAGAC
GTCAGGTGGCACTTTTCGGGGAAATGTGCGCGGAACCCCTATTTGTTTATTTTTCTAAATACATTCAAAT
ATGTATCCGCTCATGAGACAATAACCCTGATAAATGCTTCAATAATATTGAAAAAGGAAGAGTATGAGTA
TTCAACATTTCCGTGTCGCCCTTATTCCCTTTTTTGCGGCATTTTGCCTTCCTGTTTTTGCTCACCCAGA
AACGCTGGTGAAAGTAAAAGATGCTGAAGATCAGTTGGGTGCACGAGTGGGTTACATCGAACTGGATCTC
AACAGCGGTAAGATCCTTGAGAGTTTTCGCCCCGAAGAACGTTTTCCAATGATGAGCACTTTTAAAGTTC
TGCTATGTGGCGCGGTATTATCCCGTATTGACGCCGGGCAAGAGCAACTCGGTCGCCGCATACACTATTC
TCAGAATGACTTGGTTGAGTACTCACCAGTCACAGAAAAGCATCTTACGGATGGCATGACAGTAAGAGAA
TTATGCAGTGCTGCCATAACCATGAGTGATAACACTGCGGCCAACTTACTTCTGACAACGATCGGAGGAC
CGAAGGAGCTAACCGCTTTTTTGCACAACATGGGGGATCATGTAACTCGCCTTGATCGTTGGGAACCGGA
GCTGAATGAAGCCATACCAAACGACGAGCGTGACACCACGATGCCTGTAGCAATGGCAACAACGTTGCGC
AAACTATTAACTGGCGAACTACTTACTCTAGCTTCCCGGCAACAATTAATAGACTGGATGGAGGCGGATA
AAGTTGCAGGACCACTTCTGCGCTCGGCCCTTCCGGCTGGCTGGTTTATTGCTGATAAATCTGGAGCCGG
TGAGCGTGGGTCTCGCGGTATCATTGCAGCACTGGGGCCAGATGGTAAGCCCTCCCGTATCGTAGTTATC
TACACGACGGGGAGTCAGGCAACTATGGATGAACGAAATAGACAGATCGCTGAGATAGGTGCCTCACTGA
TTAAGCATTGGTAACTGTCAGACCAAGTTTACTCATATATACTTTAGATTGATTTAAAACTTCATTTTTA
ATTTAAAAGGATCTAGGTGAAGATCCTTTTTGATAATCTCATGACCAAAATCCCTTAACGTGAGTTTTCG
TTCCACTGAGCGTCAGACCCCGTAGAAAAGATCAAAGGATCTTCTTGAGATCCTTTTTTTCTGCGCGTAA
TCTGCTGCTTGCAAACAAAAAAACCACCGCTACCAGCGGTGGTTTGTTTGCCGGATCAAGAGCTACCAAC
TCTTTTTCCGAAGGTAACTGGCTTCAGCAGAGCGCAGATACCAAATACTGTCCTTCTAGTGTAGCCGTAG
TTAGGCCACCACTTCAAGAACTCTGTAGCACCGCCTACATACCTCGCTCTGCTAATCCTGTTACCAGTGG
CTGCTGCCAGTGGCGATAAGTCGTGTCTTACCGGGTTGGACTCAAGACGATAGTTACCGGATAAGGCGCA
GCGGTCGGGCTGAACGGGGGGTTCGTGCACACAGCCCAGCTTGGAGCGAACGACCTACACCGAACTGAGA
TACCTACAGCGTGAGCTATGAGAAAGCGCCACGCTTCCCGAAGGGAGAAAGGCGGACAGGTATCCGGTAA
GCGGCAGGGTCGGAACAGGAGAGCGCACGAGGGAGCTTCCAGGGGGAAACGCCTGGTATCTTTATAGTCC
TGTCGGGTTTCGCCACCTCTGACTTGAGCGTCGATTTTTGTGATGCTCGTCAGGGGGGCGGAGCCTATGG
AAAAACGCCAGCAACGCGGCCTTTTTACGGTTCCTGGTCTTTTGCTGGCCTTTTGCTCACATGTTCTTTC
CTGCGTTATCCCCTGATTCTGTGGATAACCGTATTACCGCCTTTGAGTGAGCTGATACC
Features (pLannotate 1.2.2; 25 found; start..end, strand, type, name):
    197..286     +  CDS            mariner\T (fragment): MOS1T_DROMA - Experimental evidence at protein level: Swiss-Prot protein existence level 1. Mediates transposition of transposon Mos1 by a 'cut and paste' mechanism. Transposases are sequence-specific nucleases and strand transferases that catalyze transposition through an ordered series of events: sequence-specific binding of transposase to the terminal inverted repeats (IR) present at each end of the transposon, pairing of the transposon IRs in a paired-end complex (PEC), cleavage of one or both DNA strands at each transposon end, capture of target DNA, and strand transfer to insert the tran
    319..339     +  protein_bind   attB4: mutant version of attB; core recombination site for the Gateway® BP reaction BP Clonase™
    323..442     +  protein_bind   attR1: mutant version of attR; recombination site for the Gateway® LR reaction LR Clonase™
    483..788     -  CDS            ccdB: CcdB, a bacterial toxin that poisons DNA gyrase; ccdB; Plasmids containing the ccdB gene cannot be propagated in standard E. coli strains.
    793..951     -  CDS            ccdA (fragment): CCDA_ECO57 - Also known as H, letA. Experimental evidence at protein level: Swiss-Prot protein existence level 1. Antitoxin component of a type II toxin-antitoxin (TA) system which inhibits the post-segregational killing (PSK) of plasmid-free cells, also referred to as a plasmid addiction system. Binds to and blocks the activity of CcdB; will also remove bound CcdB protein from the CcdB-GyrA complex by forming a CcdA-CcdB complex, a process termed rejuvenation. Functions as a transcriptional corepressor for the ccdAB operon, repression also requires CcdB (By similarity). From Escherichia coli
   1130..1789    -  CDS            CmR: chloramphenicol acetyltransferase; cat; confers resistance to chloramphenicol
   1790..1819    -  promoter       cat promoter (fragment): promoter of the E. coli cat gene encoding chloramphenicol acetyltransferase
   1843..1873    -  promoter       lac UV5 promoter: E. coli lac promoter with an "up" mutation
   1898..2021    -  protein_bind   attR3: mutant version of attR; recombination site for the Gateway® LR reaction LR Clonase™
   2025..2046    +  CDS            lacZα (fragment): LacZα fragment of β-galactosidase; lacZ fragment
   2862..3653    +  CDS            neo: KKA2_KLEPN - Also known as kan, nptII. Experimental evidence at protein level: Swiss-Prot protein existence level 1. Resistance to kanamycin, neomycin, paromomycin, ribostamycin, butirosin and gentamicin B. From Klebsiella pneumoniae.
   4106..4258    +  CDS            aex-5 (fragment): AEX5_CAEEL - Also known as kpc-3 From Caenorhabditis elegans.
   4356..4385    -  misc_feature   MCS (fragment): pBluescript multiple cloning site
   4394..4609    +  CDS            mariner\T (fragment): MOS1T_DROMA - Experimental evidence at protein level: Swiss-Prot protein existence level 1. Mediates transposition of transposon Mos1 by a 'cut and paste' mechanism. Transposases are sequence-specific nucleases and strand transferases that catalyze transposition through an ordered series of events: sequence-specific binding of transposase to the terminal inverted repeats (IR) present at each end of the transposon, pairing of the transposon IRs in a paired-end complex (PEC), cleavage of one or both DNA strands at each transposon end, capture of target DNA, and strand transfer to insert the tran
   4721..4754    +  CDS            lacZα (fragment): LacZα fragment of β-galactosidase; lacZ fragment
   4775..4799    -  misc_feature   MCS (fragment): pUC18/19 multiple cloning site
   4797..4847    -  CDS            hsp-16.1 (fragment): HSP11_CAEEL - Also known as hsp16-1b. Experimental evidence at transcript level: Swiss-Prot protein existence level 2. From Caenorhabditis elegans.
   5241..5258    -  promoter       T7 promoter (fragment): promoter for bacteriophage T7 RNA polymerase
   5807..6130    +  terminator     tbb-2 terminator: tbb-2; transcription terminator for the C. elegans tubulin beta-2 gene
   6134..6202    +  CDS            lacZα (fragment): LacZα fragment of β-galactosidase; lacZ fragment
   6208..6307    -  misc_feature   bom (fragment): basis of mobility region from pBR322
   6409..6444    -  CDS            rop (fragment): Rop protein, which maintains plasmids at low copy number; rop
   6539..6643    +  promoter       AmpR promoter: bla
   6644..7504    +  CDS            AmpR: β-lactamase; bla; confers resistance to ampicillin, carbenicillin, and related antibiotics
   7675..8263    +  rep_origin     ori: high-copy-number ColE1/pMB1/pBR322/pUC origin of replication
