[The description below was written by a language model from this plasmid's Addgene catalogue record and pLannotate feature annotations shown in this document.]
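Description:
pCFJ1002 is a Gateway destination vector built on the Invitrogen pDESTR4-R3 backbone and designed for transposon-mediated transgene insertion in Caenorhabditis elegans. It replicates in E. coli from a high-copy ColE1/pUC-type origin and carries ampicillin resistance (bla) on the backbone plus chloramphenicol resistance within the Gateway cassette. Because that cassette also contains the gyrase poison ccdB, the empty vector has to be maintained in a ccdB-tolerant strain such as DB3.1, as the record indicates.

The payload is a minimal Mos1 element derived from the Drosophila mariner transposon. The annotation picks up two short transposase-derived fragments flanking the cargo region, consistent with retained transposon ends rather than a functional transposase gene, so transposase would have to be supplied from another source. Between these ends lie the [4-3] Gateway cassette (attR sites bracketing ccdB, a ccdA fragment and CmR under cat/lac UV5 promoter elements) and a neo coding sequence (NeoR), which serves as a drug-selectable marker for transgenic worms; the promoter driving it is not annotated. An LR reaction replaces the ccdB/CmR cassette with the user's entry-clone fragments, placing them inside the transposon next to the selection marker. Outside the transposon ends, the table shows an hsp-16.1 fragment and a tbb-2 terminator flanking an unannotated stretch; this probably corresponds to the peel-1 toxin named in the catalogue entry, suggesting heat-shock-inducible negative selection against animals that keep the plasmid as an extrachromosomal array, although peel-1 itself was not detected by the annotation. The associated publication describes random and targeted transgene insertion in C. elegans with a modified Mos1 transposon, which is the intended use.
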