Addgene plasmid #44477: pCFJ1002
Depositing lab: Erik Jorgensen. Depositing organization: University of Utah. Publication: Random and targeted transgene insertion in Caenorhabditis elegans using a modified Mos1 transposon. Frokjaer-Jensen C, Davis MW, Sarov M, Taylor J, Flibotte S, LaBella M, Pozniakovsky A, Moerman DG, Jorgensen EM. Nat Methods. 2014 May;11(5):529-34. doi: 10.1038/nmeth.2889. Epub 2014 Mar 16. PubMed 24820376.
Backbone
  Vector backbone: pDESTR4-R3
  Backbone manufacturer: Invitrogen
  Backbone size w/o insert (bp): 4070
  Vector type: Gateway Destination vector
Growth in bacteria
  Bacterial resistance: Chloramphenicol and Ampicillin, 25 & 100 μg/mL
  Growth temperature: 37°C
  Growth strain: DB3.1
  Copy number: High Copy
Gene/Insert
  Gene/Insert name: Minimal Mos1, NeoR, peel-1, [4-3] Gateway
  Species: D. melanogaster (fly), C. elegans (nematode); Bacterial
  Insert size (bp): 4375
  Cloning method: Gateway Cloning
  Sequencing primers: 5′ M13rev; 3′ M13-fwd20
Terms and licenses: Academic/Nonprofit Terms; Industry Terms: Not Available to Industry
How to cite: pCFJ1002 was a gift from Erik Jorgensen (Addgene plasmid # 44477 ; http://n2t.net/addgene:44477 ; RRID:Addgene_44477)
