>Addgene plasmid #44477 | pCFJ1002 | addgene partial sequence | sequence record 63150 | Neo-F 5'-CGTTGGCTACCCGTGATATT-3'
CGTGCTTTACGGTATCGCCGCTCCCGATTCGCAGCGCATCGCCTTCTATCGCCTTCTTGACGAGTTCTTC
TGAGTCCAATTACTCTTCAACATCCCTACATGCTCTTTCTCCCTGTGCTCCCACCCCCTATTTTTGTTAT
TATCAAAAAACTTCTCTTAATTTCTTTGTTTTTTAGCTTCTTTTAAGCCACCTCTAACAATGAAATTGTG
TAGATTCAAAAATAGAATTAATTCGTAATAAAAAGTCGAAAAAAATTGTGCTCCCTCCCCCCATTAATAA
TAATTCTATCCCAAAATCTACACAATGTTCTGTGTACACTTCTTATGTTTTTTACTTCTGATAAATTTTT
TTGAAACATCATAGAAAAAACCGCACACAAAATACCTTATCATATGTTACGTTTCAGTTTATGACCGCAA
TTTTTATTTCTTCGCACGTCTGGGCCTCTCATGACGTCAAATCATGCTCATCGTGAAAAAGTTTTGGAGT
ATTTTTGGAATTTTTCAATCAAGTGAAAGTTTATGAAATTAATTTTCCTGCTTTTGCTTTTTGGGGNTTC
CCCTATTGTTTGTCAAGATTTCGAGGACGGCGTTTTTCTTGCTAAAATCACAAGTATTGATGAGCACGAT
GCAAGAAA
