>Addgene plasmid #44477 | pCFJ1002 | addgene partial sequence | sequence record 63838 | Mos1minpro-R 5'-AGCAGCGCTTCGATTCTTAC-3'
TGGTTCGCCGCAAAAGACGATGAGTTCTACTGGCGTGGAATCCACAAATTGCCCGAGAGATGGGAAAAAT
GTGTAGCTAGCGACGGCAAATACTTTGAATAAATGATTTTTTCTTTTTCCACAAAATTTAACGTGTTTTT
TGATTTAAAAAAAACGACATTTCATACTTGTACACCTGATATCTAGATACCTAGGTGAGCTCTGGTACCC
CCCTGGCGTTACCCAACTTAATCGCCTTGCAGCAGAGTCGTATTACGTAGCCCGGCCTGCAGGTCGACTC
TAGAGGATCACCAAAAACGGAACGTTGAGCTGGACGGAAATAGTGGTAAAGTGACATGATTATAGTTTGA
AGATTTCTAATTTCACAATTAGAGCAAATGTTGTTCGGTATTTATTTTCAACGGTATTTATACTATTTTC
CACCTTTTTCTAGAACATTCGAGCTGCTTGTTGCAAAAGGAGGGCGACTCACATTCGGTACATGGAAAAG
TAGTGTACACAATAAAGAGACCCAGATACATTTTCCGTCTGCGTCTCTTTGCACCCACCGGGAGTATTTT
CAAACGAATGCATCTAGGACCTTCTAGAACATTCTGTAAGGCTGCAGAATGCGGGTATATAAGGAAAGCG
GGCTCAGAGGAAGCCAACACGCTTTGTTCTAGTGCATCTAAAAAACTTCGAAAATCCTCATCGGATCCTA
TCGATTCGCGGCCGCTGTACACCCGGGTGCCCTATAGTGAGTCGTATTGGTACCGGTAGAAAAAATATGC
GCTTTGATTTCCAAAACTTAAAATTTTCGATGATTTTCATATTTTTGTGGAACATCATAGTCGGATTTTT
ACTTGCTCTTGTAAAGATTTTCAAA
