>Addgene plasmid #44477 | pCFJ1002 | addgene partial sequence | sequence record 64582 | M13-rev 5'-CAGGAAACAGCTATGACC-3'
GTTGAACGAGAAACGTAAAATGATATAAATATCAATATATTAAATTAGATTTTGCATAAAAAACAGACTA
CATAATACTGTAAAACACAACATATCCAGTCACTATGGTCGACCTGCAGACTGGCTGTGTATAAGGGAGC
CTGACATTTATATTCCCCAGAACATCAGGTTAATGGCGTTTTTGATGTCATTTTCGCGGTGGCTGAGATC
AGCCACTTCTTCCCCGATAACGGAGACCGGCACACTGGCCATATCGGTGGTCATCATGCGCCAGCTTTCA
TCCCCGATATGCACCACCGGGTAAAGTTCACGGGGGACTTTATCTGACAGCAGACGTGCACTGGCCAGGG
GGATCACCATCCGTCGCCCGGGCGTGTCAATAATATCACTCTGTACATCCACAAACAGACGATAACGGCT
CTCTCTTTTATAGGTGTAAACCTTAAACTGCATTTCACCAGCCCCTGTTCTCGTCGGCAAAAGAGCCGTT
CATTTCAATAAACCGGGCGACCTCAGCCATCCCTTCCTGATTTTCCGCTTTCCAGCGTTCGGCACGCAGA
CGACGGGCTTCATTCTGCATGGTTGTGCTTACCGAACCGGAGATATTGACATCATATATGCCTTGAGCAA
CTGATAGCTGTCGCTGTCAACTGTCACTGTAATACGCTGCTTCATAGCATACCTCTTTTTGACATACTTC
GGGTATACATATCAGTATATATTCTTATACCGCAAAAATCAGCGCGCAAATACGCATACTGTTATCTGGC
TTTTAGTAAGCCGGATCCTCTAGATTACGC
